Addgene plasmid #74736: pDestTol2pA2-9xGRE
Purpose: GRE-dependent EGFP reporter construct flanked by the minimal Tol2 transposon elements
Depositing lab: Luisa Dalla Valle. Depositing organization: University of Padua. Publication: A living biosensor model to dynamically trace glucocorticoid transcriptional activity during development and adult life in zebrafish. Benato F, Colletti E, Skobo T, Moro E, Colombo L, Argenton F, Dalla Valle L. Mol Cell Endocrinol. 2014 Jul 5;392(1-2):60-72. doi: 10.1016/j.mce.2014.04.015. Epub 2014 May 4. PubMed 24796658.
Backbone
  Vector backbone: pDestTol2pA2
  Vector type: zebrafish expression
Growth in bacteria
  Bacterial resistance: Ampicillin, 100 μg/mL
  Growth temperature: 37°C
  Growth strain: DH5alpha
  Copy number: Unknown
Gene/Insert
  Gene/Insert name: EGFP
  Promoter: nine GC-responsive elements (9xGRE) from the rat tyrosine aminotransferase promoter together with the thymidine kinase promoter
  Cloning method: Unknown
  Sequencing primers: 5′ EGFP-N; 3′ EGFP-C
Terms and licenses: Academic/Nonprofit Terms; Industry Terms: Not Available to Industry
How to cite: pDestTol2pA2-9xGRE was a gift from Luisa Dalla Valle (Addgene plasmid # 74736 ; http://n2t.net/addgene:74736 ; RRID:Addgene_74736)
