[The description below was written by a language model from this plasmid's Addgene catalogue record and pLannotate feature annotations shown in this document.]
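Description:
pDestTol2pA2-9xGRE is a zebrafish transgenesis plasmid that acts as a glucocorticoid-responsive EGFP reporter. It is built on the pDestTol2pA2 destination backbone of the multisite Gateway Tol2 system. In bacteria it is maintained through a high-copy ColE1/pUC-type origin and selected with ampicillin via the AmpR (β-lactamase) gene and its native promoter. A fragment of an M13/f1 phage origin and remnants of the pBluescript lac region (lac promoter, operator, CAP site, T3 promoter) are also present. The full depositor sequence is 5,894 bp.

The reporter cassette lies between the attB4, attB1, attB2 and attB3 sites left by Gateway recombination of 5′, middle and 3′ entry elements. Between attB4 and attB1 is the regulatory module. The record describes it as nine glucocorticoid-responsive elements from the rat tyrosine aminotransferase promoter joined to a thymidine kinase promoter. The feature table annotates only the minimal HSV TK promoter there, and the GRE repeats themselves are not called. EGFP follows attB1, and SV40 polyadenylation signals come from both the 3′ entry element and the backbone.

The catalogue entry states that the cassette is flanked by minimal Tol2 transposon elements, which allow Tol2 transposase to integrate it into the genome. These arms are not annotated as such. The medaka tyrosinase fragment called near one end probably reflects Tol2-associated medaka sequence, though the record does not confirm this.

With a minimal promoter, EGFP expression should depend on activated glucocorticoid receptor binding the GREs. The associated work used the construct to generate a living zebrafish biosensor that tracks glucocorticoid transcriptional activity during development and in adult life.
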