Features (pLannotate 1.2.2; 25 found; start..end, strand, type, name):
      7..228     -  rep_origin     M13 ori (fragment) (sequence partly withheld): M13 bacteriophage origin of replication; arrow indicates direction of (+) strand synthesis
    228..515     +  CDS            tyr (fragment) (sequence partly withheld): TYRO_ORYLA - Also known as tyro. Experimental evidence at transcript level: Swiss-Prot protein existence level 2. This is a copper-containing oxidase that functions in the formation of pigments such as melanins and other polyphenolic compounds. From Oryzias latipes (Japanese rice fish) (Japanese killifish).
   1097..1117    +  protein_bind   attB4: mutant version of attB; core recombination site for the Gateway® BP reaction BP Clonase™
   1119..1137    +  promoter       T7 promoter: promoter for bacteriophage T7 RNA polymerase
   1146..1188    -  misc_feature   MCS (fragment): pBluescript multiple cloning site
   1570..1632    +  promoter       Mini-TK promoter: minimal herpes simplex virus (HSV) thymidine kinase promoter
   1688..1729    -  misc_feature   MCS (fragment): pBluescript multiple cloning site
   1742..1760    -  promoter       T3 promoter: promoter for bacteriophage T3 RNA polymerase
   1761..1781    +  protein_bind   attB1: mutant version of attB; core recombination site for the Gateway® BP reaction BP Clonase™
   1790..2506    +  CDS            EGFP: EGFP is a basic (constitutively fluorescent) green fluorescent protein published in 1996, derived from Aequorea victoria. It is reported to be a rapidly-maturing weak dimer with moderate acid sensitivity.
   2571..2591    -  protein_bind   attB2: mutant version of attB; core recombination site for the Gateway® BP reaction BP Clonase™
   2594..2728    -  polyA_signal   SV40 poly(A) signal: SV40 polyadenylation signal
   2791..2811    -  protein_bind   attB3: mutant version of attB; core recombination site for the Gateway® BP reaction BP Clonase™
   2815..2835    +  CDS            lacZα (fragment): LacZα fragment of β-galactosidase; lacZ fragment
   2851..2985    -  polyA_signal   SV40 poly(A) signal: SV40 polyadenylation signal
   3008..3091    -  CDS            large T antigen (fragment): large T antigen from SV40 (simian virus 40)
   3657..3697    -  misc_feature   MCS (fragment): pBluescript multiple cloning site
   3710..3728    -  promoter       T3 promoter: promoter for bacteriophage T3 RNA polymerase
   3773..3789    -  protein_bind   lac operator: The lac repressor binds to the lac operator to inhibit transcription in E. coli. This inhibition can be relieved by adding lactose or isopropyl-β-D-thiogalactopyranoside (IPTG). lac repressor encoded by lacI
   3797..3827    -  promoter       lac promoter: promoter for the E. coli lac operon
   3842..3863    -  protein_bind   CAP binding site: CAP binding activates transcription in the presence of cAMP. E. coli catabolite activator protein
   3876..3968    -  CDS            lacI (fragment): lac repressor; lacI; The lac repressor binds to the lac operator to inhibit transcription in E. coli. This inhibition can be relieved by adding lactose or isopropyl-β-D-thiogalactopyranoside (IPTG).
   4151..4739    -  rep_origin     ori: high-copy-number ColE1/pMB1/pBR322/pUC origin of replication
   4910..5770    -  CDS            AmpR: β-lactamase; bla; confers resistance to ampicillin, carbenicillin, and related antibiotics
   5771..5875    -  promoter       AmpR promoter: bla
>Addgene plasmid #74736 | pDestTol2pA2-9xGRE | depositor full sequence | sequence record 141736 | pDestTol2pA2-9xGRE sequence 5894 bps
CCACCTAAATTGTAAGCGTTAATATTTTGTTAAAATTCGCGTTAAATTTTTGTTAAATCAGCTCATTTTT
TAACCAATAGGCCGAAATCGGCAAAATCCCTTATAAATCAAAAGAATAGACCGAGATAGGGT
[37 nt withheld, positions 133-169]
AAAGAACGTGGACTCCAACGTCAAAGG
[32 nt withheld, positions 197-228]
GCTGGCTAAGAACTCATCAGCCTCCCCGGTCCATCTACCCACGTACCAATGCACCAATTGGCCACAATGA
CGGCTACTACATGGTGCCATTCCTTCCTCTTTATAGGAATGGAGACTACCTCCTGTCCAACAAGGCTCTT
GGATACGAGTACGCCTACCTGTTGGACCCAGGTCATTGCACAACACCAGAAATGCCCTCTGATCTGCAAA
AGACGTGAATATCTGTTCAGACACCCATATCCACTCTGTTCCACACAGGTCAGAGGTTTGTCCAGGAGTT
CTTGACAGAGGTGTAAAAAGTACTCAAAAATTTTACTCAAGTGAAAGTACAAGTACTTAGGGAAAATTTT
ACTCAATTAAAAGTAAAAGTATCTGGCTAGAATCTTACTTGAGTAAAAGTAAAAAAGTACTCCATTAAAA
TTGTACTTGAGTATTAAGGAAGTAAAAGTAAAAGCAAGAAAGAAAACTAGAGATTCTTGTTTAAGCTTTT
AATCTCAAAAAACATTAAATGAAATGCATACAAGGTTTTATCCTGCTTTAGAACTGTTTGTATTTAATTA
TCAAACTATAAGACAGACAATCTAATGCCAGTACACGCTACTCAAAGTTGTAAAACCTCAGATTTAACTT
CAGTAGAAGCTGATTCTCAAAATTGTTAGTGTCAAGCCTAGCTCTTTTGGGGCTGAAAAGCAATCCTGCA
GTGCTGAAAAGCCTCTCACAGGCAGCCGATGCGGGAAGAGGTGTATTAGTCTTGATAGAGAGGCTGCAAA
TAGCAGGAAACGTGAGCAGAGACTCCCTGGTGTCTGAAACACAGGCCAGATGGGCCCTCGAGCAGGAAAC
AGCTATGACCATGATTACGCCAAGCTATCAACTTTGTATAGAAAAGTTGGTAATACGACTCACTATAGGG
CGAATTGGGTACCGGGCCCCCCCTCGAGGTCGACGGTATCGATAAGCTTGGGTTCGATTGGATGTTCTAG
CTACGTCGAGCTGTACAGGATGTTCTAGCTACATCGAGCTGTACAGGATGTTCTAGCTACGTCGAGCTGT
ACAGGATGTTCTAGCTACATCGAGCTGTACAGGATGTTCTAGCTACGTCGAGCTGTACAGGATGTTCTAG
CTACGTCGAGCTGTACAGGATGTTCTAGCTACGTCGAGCTGTACAGGATGTTCTAGCTACGTCGAGCTGT
ACAGGATGTTCTAGCTACGTCGAGCTGTACAGGATGTTCTAGCTAAATCACTACCGCTCGACCTCGAGAT
CCGGCAAACCCCGCCCAGCGTCTTGTCATTGGCGAATTCGAACACGCAGATGCAGTCGGGGCGGCGCGGT
CCGAGGTCCACTTCGCATATTAAGGTGACGCGTGTGGCCTCGAACACCGAGCGACCCTGCAGCGACCCGC
TTAACAGCGTCAACAGCGTGCCGCAGATCTGAGCTTGGCATTCCGGTACTGTTGGTAAAGGATCCACTAG
TTCTAGAGCGGCCGCCACCGCGGTGGAGCTCCAGCTTTTGTTCCCTTTAGTGAGGGTTAATTCAAGTTTG
TACAAAAAAGCAGGCTGGACCATGGTGAGCAAGGGCGAGGAGCTGTTCACCGGGGTGGTGCCCATCCTGG
TCGAGCTGGACGGCGACGTAAACGGCCACAAGTTCAGCGTGTCCGGCGAGGGCGAGGGCGATGCCACCTA
CGGCAAGCTGACCCTGAAGTTCATCTGCACCACCGGCAAGCTGCCCGTGCCCTGGCCCACCCTCGTGACC
ACCCTGACCTACGGCGTGCAGTGCTTCAGCCGCTACCCCGACCACATGAAGCAGCACGACTTCTTCAAGT
CCGCCATGCCCGAAGGCTACGTCCAGGAGCGCACCATCTTCTTCAAGGACGACGGCAACTACAAGACCCG
CGCCGAGGTGAAGTTCGAGGGCGACACCCTGGTGAACCGCATCGAGCTGAAGGGCATCGACTTCAAGGAG
GACGGCAACATCCTGGGGCACAAGCTGGAGTACAACTACAACAGCCACAACGTCTATATCATGGCCGACA
AGCAGAAGAACGGCATCAAGGTGAACTTCAAGATCCGCCACAACATCGAGGACGGCAGCGTGCAGCTCGC
CGACCACTACCAGCAGAACACCCCCATCGGCGACGGCCCCGTGCTGCTGCCCGACAACCACTACCTGAGC
ACCCAGTCCGCCCTGAGCAAAGACCCCAACGAGAAGCGCGATCACATGGTCCTGCTGGAGTTCGTGACCG
CCGCCGGGATCACTCTCGGCATGGACGAGCTGTACAAGGGCGGTGGAAGATCTGGGAATTCAAGGCCTCT
CGAGCCTCTAGATTCTGCAGCCCTATAGCACCCAGCTTTCTTGTACAAAGTGGGGGATCCAGACATGATA
AGATACATTGATGAGTTTGGACAAACCACAACTAGAATGCAGTGAAAAAAATGCTTTATTTGTGAAATTT
GTGATGCTATTGCTTTATTTGTAACCATTATAAGCTGCAATAAACAAGTTAACAACAACAATTGCATTCA
TTTTATGTTTCAGGTTCAGGGGGAGGTGTGGGAGGTTTTTTCCAACTTTATTATACATAGTTGATAATTC
ACTGGCCGTCGTTTTACGGTACCATCGATGATGATCCAGACATGATAAGATACATTGATGAGTTTGGACA
AACCACAACTAGAATGCAGTGAAAAAAATGCTTTATTTGTGAAATTTGTGATGCTATTGCTTTATTTGTA
ACCATTATAAGCTGCAATAAACAAGTTAACAACAACAATTGCATTCATTTTATGTTTCAGGTTCAGGGGG
AGGTGTGGGAGGTTTTTTAAAGCAAGTAAAACCTCTACAAATGTGGTATGGCTGATTATGATCCTCTAGA
TCAGATCTGCGAAGATACGGCCACGGGTGCTCTTGATCCTGTGGCTGATTTTGGACTGTGCTGCTCGCAG
CTGCTGATGAATCACATACTTCCTCCATTTTCTTCCACTGATTGACTGTTATAATTTCCCTAATTTCCAG
GTCAAGGTGCTGTGCATTGTGGTAATAGATGTGACATGACGTCACTTCCAAAGGACCAATGAACATGTCT
GACCAATTTCATATAATGTGAAAACGATTTTCATAGGCAGAATAAATAACATTTAAATTAAACTGGGCAT
CAGCGCAATTCAATTGGTTTGGTAATAGCAAGGGAAAATAGAATGAAGTGATCTCCAAAAAATAAGTACT
TTTTGACTGTAAATAAAATTGTAAGGAGTAAAAAGTACTTTTTTTTCTAAAAAAATGTAATTAAGTAAAA
GTAAAAGTATTGATTTTTAATTGTACTCAAGTAAAGTAAAAATCCCCAAAAATAATACTTAAGTACAGTA
ATCAAGTAAAATTACTCAAGTACTTTACACCTCTGGTTCTTGACCCCCTACCTTCAGCAAGCCCAGCAGA
TCCACTAGTTCTAGAGCGGCCGCCACCGCGGTGGAGCTCCAGCTTTTGTTCCCTTTAGTGAGGGTTAATT
GCGCGCTTGGCGTAATCATGGTCATAGCTGTTTCCTGTGTGAAATTGTTATCCGCTCACAATTCCACACA
ACATACGAGCCGGAAGCATAAAGTGTAAAGCCTGGGGTGCCTAATGAGTGAGCTAACTCACATTAATTGC
GTTGCGCTCACTGCCCGCTTTCCAGTCGGGAAACCTGTCGTGCCAGCTGCATTAATGAATCGGCCAACGC
GCGGGGAGAGGCGGTTTGCGTATTGGGCGCTCTTCCGCTTCCTCGCTCACTGACTCGCTGCGCTCGGTCG
TTCGGCTGCGGCGAGCGGTATCAGCTCACTCAAAGGCGGTAATACGGTTATCCACAGAATCAGGGGATAA
CGCAGGAAAGAACATGTGAGCAAAAGGCCAGCAAAAGGCCAGGAACCGTAAAAAGGCCGCGTTGCTGGCG
TTTTTCCATAGGCTCCGCCCCCCTGACGAGCATCACAAAAATCGACGCTCAAGTCAGAGGTGGCGAAACC
CGACAGGACTATAAAGATACCAGGCGTTTCCCCCTGGAAGCTCCCTCGTGCGCTCTCCTGTTCCGACCCT
GCCGCTTACCGGATACCTGTCCGCCTTTCTCCCTTCGGGAAGCGTGGCGCTTTCTCATAGCTCACGCTGT
AGGTATCTCAGTTCGGTGTAGGTCGTTCGCTCCAAGCTGGGCTGTGTGCACGAACCCCCCGTTCAGCCCG
ACCGCTGCGCCTTATCCGGTAACTATCGTCTTGAGTCCAACCCGGTAAGACACGACTTATCGCCACTGGC
AGCAGCCACTGGTAACAGGATTAGCAGAGCGAGGTATGTAGGCGGTGCTACAGAGTTCTTGAAGTGGTGG
CCTAACTACGGCTACACTAGAAGGACAGTATTTGGTATCTGCGCTCTGCTGAAGCCAGTTACCTTCGGAA
AAAGAGTTGGTAGCTCTTGATCCGGCAAACAAACCACCGCTGGTAGCGGTGGTTTTTTTGTTTGCAAGCA
GCAGATTACGCGCAGAAAAAAAGGATCTCAAGAAGATCCTTTGATCTTTTCTACGGGGTCTGACGCTCAG
TGGAACGAAAACTCACGTTAAGGGATTTTGGTCATGAGATTATCAAAAAGGATCTTCACCTAGATCCTTT
TAAATTAAAAATGAAGTTTTAAATCAATCTAAAGTATATATGAGTAAACTTGGTCTGACAGTTACCAATG
CTTAATCAGTGAGGCACCTATCTCAGCGATCTGTCTATTTCGTTCATCCATAGTTGCCTGACTCCCCGTC
GTGTAGATAACTACGATACGGGAGGGCTTACCATCTGGCCCCAGTGCTGCAATGATACCGCGAGACCCAC
GCTCACCGGCTCCAGATTTATCAGCAATAAACCAGCCAGCCGGAAGGGCCGAGCGCAGAAGTGGTCCTGC
AACTTTATCCGCCTCCATCCAGTCTATTAATTGTTGCCGGGAAGCTAGAGTAAGTAGTTCGCCAGTTAAT
AGTTTGCGCAACGTTGTTGCCATTGCTACAGGCATCGTGGTGTCACGCTCGTCGTTTGGTATGGCTTCAT
TCAGCTCCGGTTCCCAACGATCAAGGCGAGTTACATGATCCCCCATGTTGTGCAAAAAAGCGGTTAGCTC
CTTCGGTCCTCCGATCGTTGTCAGAAGTAAGTTGGCCGCAGTGTTATCACTCATGGTTATGGCAGCACTG
CATAATTCTCTTACTGTCATGCCATCCGTAAGATGCTTTTCTGTGACTGGTGAGTACTCAACCAAGTCAT
TCTGAGAATAGTGTATGCGGCGACCGAGTTGCTCTTGCCCGGCGTCAATACGGGATAATACCGCGCCACA
TAGCAGAACTTTAAAAGTGCTCATCATTGGAAAACGTTCTTCGGGGCGAAAACTCTCAAGGATCTTACCG
CTGTTGAGATCCAGTTCGATGTAACCCACTCGTGCACCCAACTGATCTTCAGCATCTTTTACTTTCACCA
GCGTTTCTGGGTGAGCAAAAACAGGAAGGCAAAATGCCGCAAAAAAGGGAATAAGGGCGACACGGAAATG
TTGAATACTCATACTCTTCCTTTTTCAATATTATTGAAGCATTTATCAGGGTTATTGTCTCATGAGCGGA
TACATATTTGAATGTATTTAGAAAAATAAACAAATAGGGGTTCCGCGCACATTTCCCCGAAAAGTG
