>Addgene plasmid #74736 | pDestTol2pA2-9xGRE | addgene partial sequence | sequence record 142783 | EGFP-N 5'-CGTCGCCGTCCAGCTCGACCAG-3'
TTGCTCACCATGGTCCAGCCTGCTTTTTTGTACAAACTTGAATTAACCCTCACTAAAGGGAACAAAAGCT
GGAGCTCCACCGCGGTGGCGGCCGCTCTAGAACTAGTGGATCCTTTACCAACAGTACCGGAATGCCAAGC
TCAGATCTGCGGCACGCTGTTGACGCTGTTAAGCGGGTCGCTGCAGGGTCGCTCGGTGTTCGAGGCCACA
CGCGTCACCTTAATATGCGAAGTGGACCTCGGACCGCGCCGCCCCGACTGCATCTGCGTGTTCGAATTCG
CCAATGACAAGACGCTGGGCGGGGTTTGCCGGATCTCGAGGTCGAGCGGTAGTGATTTAGCTAGAACATC
CTGTACAGCTCGACGTAGCTAGAACATCCTGTACAGCTCGACGTAGCTAGAACATCCTGTACAGCTCGAC
GTAGCTAGAACATCCTGTACAGCTCGACGTAGCTAGAACATCCTGTACAGCTCGACGTAGCTAGAACATC
CTGTACAGCTCGATGTAGCTAGAACATCCTGTACAGCTCGACGTAGCTAGAACATCCTGTACAGCTCGAT
GTAGCTAGAACATCCTGTACAGCTCGACGTAGCTAGAACATCCAATCGAACCCAAGCTTATCGATACCGT
CGACCTCGAGGGGGGGCCCGGTACCCAATTCGCCCTATAGTGAGTCGTATTACCAACTTTTCTATACAAA
GTTGATAGCTTGGCGTAATCATGGTCATAGCTGTTTCCTGCTCGAGGGCCCATCTGGCCTGTGTTTCAGA
CACCAGGGAGTCTCTGCTCACGTTTCCTGCTATTTGCAGCCTCTCTATCAAGACTAATACACCTCTTCC
