>Addgene plasmid #74736 | pDestTol2pA2-9xGRE | addgene partial sequence | sequence record 142784 | EGFP-C 5'-CATGGTCCTGCTGGAGTTCGTG-3'
AGGGCGGTGGAAGATCTGGGAATTCAAGGCCTCTCGAGCCTCTAGATTCTGCAGCCCTATAGCACCCAGC
TTTCTTGTACAAAGTGGGGGATCCAGACATGATAAGATACATTGATGAGTTTGGACAAACCACAACTAGA
ATGCAGTGAAAAAAATGCTTTATTTGTGAAATTTGTGATGCTATTGCTTTATTTGTAACCATTATAAGCT
GCAATAAACAAGTTAACAACAACAATTGCATTCATTTTATGTTTCAGGTTCAGGGGGAGGTGTGGGAGGT
TTTTTCCAACTTTATTATACATAGTTGATAATTCACTGGCCGTCGTTTTACGGTACCATCGATGATGATC
CAGACATGATAAGATACATTGATGAGTTTGGACAAACCACAACTAGAATGCAGTGAAAAAAATGCTTTAT
TTGTGAAATTTGTGATGCTATTGCTTTATTTGTAACCATTATAAGCTGCAATAAACAAGTTAACAACAAC
AATTGCATTCATTTTATGTTTCAGGTTCAGGGGGAGGTGTGGGAGGTTTTTTAAAGCAAGTAAAACCTCT
ACAAATGTGGTATGGCTGATTATGATCCTCTAGATCAGATCTGCGAAGATACGGCCACGGGTGCTCTTGA
TCCTGTGGCTGATTTTGGACTGTGCTGCTCGCAGCTGCTGATGAATCACATACTTCCTCCATTTTCTTCC
ACTGATTGACTGTTATAATTTCCCTAATTTCCAGGTCAAGGTGCTGTGCATTGTGGTAATAGATGTGACA
TGACGTCACTTCCAAAGGACCAATGAACATGTCTGACCAATTTCATATAATGTGAAA
